Addgene plasmid #193153: PB-SRT-Puro_BC11
Purpose: Barcoded piggyBac self-reporting transposon with puromycin marker for mammalian calling cards
Depositing lab: Rob Mitra. Depositing organization: Washington University in Saint Louis. Publication: Measuring transcription factor binding and gene expression using barcoded self-reporting transposon calling cards and transcriptomes. Lalli M, Yen A, Thopte U, Dong F, Moudgil A, Chen X, Milbrandt J, Dougherty JD, Mitra RD. NAR Genom Bioinform. 2022 Aug 31;4(3):lqac061. doi: 10.1093/nargab/lqac061. eCollection 2022 Sep. PubMed 36062164.
Backbone
  Vector backbone: PB-SRT-Puro
  Vector type: Mammalian Expression
Growth in bacteria
  Bacterial resistance: Ampicillin, 100 μg/mL
  Growth temperature: 37°C
  Growth strain: NEB Stable
  Copy number: High Copy
Gene/Insert
  Gene/Insert name: Barcoded piggyBac Puro SRT
  Species: H. sapiens (human)
  Mutation: Barcode: GTTG
  Cloning method: Gibson Cloning
Terms and licenses: Academic/Nonprofit Terms; Industry Terms: Not Available to Industry
How to cite: PB-SRT-Puro_BC11 was a gift from Rob Mitra (Addgene plasmid # 193153 ; http://n2t.net/addgene:193153 ; RRID:Addgene_193153)
