[The description below was written by a language model from this plasmid's Addgene catalogue record and pLannotate feature annotations shown in this document.]
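Description:
PB-SRT-Puro_BC11 is a 5,032 nt mammalian expression plasmid carrying a barcoded piggyBac self-reporting transposon (SRT) with a puromycin marker, built for mammalian "calling cards" experiments. It derives from the PB-SRT-Puro backbone, which retains pBluescript-type remnants (fragments of an M13 origin, lacZα and the multiple cloning site, plus a T7 promoter). It is maintained in E. coli through a high-copy ColE1/pUC origin and selected with ampicillin via the AmpR β-lactamase gene and its native promoter. The insert was assembled by Gibson cloning.

The annotated payload is a human EF-1α core promoter followed by EF-1α intron A sequence, driving the PuroR (puromycin N-acetyltransferase) coding sequence, which allows selection of mammalian cells that have taken up the transposon. No polyadenylation signal is annotated after PuroR. This fits the self-reporting design, in which transcripts starting inside the integrated transposon read through its terminal repeat into flanking genomic DNA, so insertion sites can be recovered from RNA. A hammerhead ribozyme is annotated downstream of the cassette, where it would be expected to cleave transcripts made from unintegrated plasmid, although the record does not state this role. The piggyBac terminal repeats were not detected by the automated annotation, and the short 5S rRNA and RSF ori hits may be incidental matches.

This plasmid is one member of a barcoded series and differs by a short four-base barcode recorded as the insert's "mutation". The barcode lets insertions from different samples or conditions be distinguished, supporting joint measurement of transcription factor binding and gene expression. The piggyBac transposase, or a transcription factor fused to it, is not encoded here and must be supplied separately.
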