Features (pLannotate 1.2.2; 14 found; start..end, strand, type, name):
      3..134     -  rep_origin     M13 ori (fragment): M13 bacteriophage origin of replication; arrow indicates direction of (+) strand synthesis
    155..311     -  CDS            lacZα (fragment): LacZα fragment of β-galactosidase; lacZ fragment
    320..338     +  promoter       T7 promoter: promoter for bacteriophage T7 RNA polymerase
    609..627     -  misc_feature   MCS (fragment): pBluescript multiple cloning site
    697..908     +  promoter       EF-1α core promoter: core promoter for human elongation factor EF-1α
    909..1022    +  intron         EF-1α intron A (fragment): intron upstream of the start codon of human EF-1α
   1648..1851    +  intron         EF-1α intron A: truncated intron upstream of the start codon of human EF-1α
   1874..2473    +  CDS            PuroR: puromycin N-acetyltransferase; pac from Streptomyces alboniger; confers resistance to puromycin
   2916..2968    +  ncRNA          Hammerhead 1: Accession: RF00163 - Hammerhead ribozyme (type I)
   3009..3127    +  ncRNA          5S rRNA: Accession: RF00001 - 5S ribosomal RNA
   3167..3207    -  rep_origin     RSF ori (fragment): Plasmids containing the RSF 1030 origin of replication can be propagated in E. coli cells that contain additional plasmids with compatible origins.
   3285..3873    -  rep_origin     ori: high-copy-number ColE1/pMB1/pBR322/pUC origin of replication
   4044..4904    -  CDS            AmpR: β-lactamase; bla; confers resistance to ampicillin, carbenicillin, and related antibiotics
   4905..5009    -  promoter       AmpR promoter: bla
>Addgene plasmid #193153 | PB-SRT-Puro_BC11 | addgene full sequence | sequence record 378631 | Addgene NGS Result
CTAAATTGTAAGCGTTAATATTTTGTTAAAATTCGCGTTAAATTTTTGTTAAATCAGCTCATTTTTTAAC
CAATAGGCCGAAATCGGCAAAATCCCTTATAAATCAAAAGAATAGACCGAGATAGGGTTGAGTGGCCGCT
ACAGGGCGCTCCCATTCGCCATTCAGGCTGCGCAACTGTTGGGAAGGGCGTTTCGGTGCGGGCCTCTTCG
CTATTACGCCAGCTGGCGAAAGGGGGATGTGCTGCAAGGCGATTAAGTTGGGTAACGCCAGGGTTTTCCC
AGTCACGACGTTGTAAAACGACGGCCAGTGAGCGCGACGTAATACGACTCACTATAGGGCGAATTGGCGG
AAGGCCGTCAAGGCCGCATTTAACCCTAGAAAGATAATCATATTGTGACGTACGTTAAAGATAATCATGT
GTAAAATTGACGCATGTGTTTTATCGGTCTGTATATCGAGGTTTATTTATTAATTTGAATAGATATTAAG
TTTTATTATATTTACACTTACATACTAATAATAAATTCAACAAACAATTTATTTATGTTTATTTATTTAT
TAAAAAAAACAAAAACTCAAAATTTCTTCTATAAAGTAACAAAACTTTTATCGAATTCCTGCAGCCCAGC
TTGATCTTAGGTCCCTCGACGAATTCTCTAGAGAAGAGCATGCGTGAGGCTCCGGTGCCCGTCAGTGGGC
AGAGCGCACATCGCCCACAGTCCCCGAGAAGTTGGGGGGAGGGGTCGGCAATTGAACCGGTGCCTAGAGA
AGGTGGCGCGGGGTAAACTGGGAAAGTGATGTCGTGTACTGGCTCCGCCTTTTTCCCGAGGGTGGGGGAG
AACCGTATATAAGTGCAGTAGTCGCCGTGAACGTTCTTTTTCGCAACGGGTTTGCCGCCAGAACACAGGT
AAGTGCCGTGTGTGGTTCCCGCGGGCCTGGCCTCTTTACGGGTTATGGCCCTTGCGTGCCTTGAATTACT
TCCACGCCCCTGGCTGCAGTACGTGATTCTTGATCCCGAGCTTCGGGTTGGAAGTGGGTGGGAGAGTTCG
AGGCCTTGCGCTTAAGGAGCCCCTTCGCCTCGTGCTTGAGTTGAGGCCTGGCTTGGGCGCTGGGGCCGCC
GCGTGCGAATCTGGTGGCACCTTCGCGCCTGTCTCGCTGCTTTCGATAAGTCTCTAGCCATTTAAAATTT
TTGATGACCTGCTGCGACGCTTTTTTTCTGGCAAGATAGTCTTGTAAATGCGGGCCAAGATCTGCACACT
GGTATTTCGGTTTTTGGGGCCGCGGGCGGCGACGGGGCCCGTGCGTCCCAGCGCACATGTTCGGCGAGGC
GGGGCCTGCGAGCGCGGCCACCGAGAATCGGACGGGGGTAGTCTCAAGCTGGCCGGCCTGCTCTGGTGCC
TGGCCTCGCGCCGCCGTGTATCGCCCCGCCCTGGGCGGCAAGGCTGGCCCGGTCGGCACCAGTTGCGTGA
GCGGAAAGATGGCCGCTTCCCGGCCCTGCTGCAGGGAGCTCAAAATGGAGGACGCGGCGCTCGGGAGAGC
GGGCGGGTGAGTCACCCACACAAAGGAAAAGGGCCTTTCCGTCCTCAGCCGTCGCTTCATGTGACTCCAC
GGAGTACCGGGCGCCGTCCAGGCACCTCGATTAGTTCTCGAGCTTTTGGAGTACGTCGTCTTTAGGTTGG
GGGGAGGGGTTTTATGCGATGGAGTTTCCCCACACTGAGTGGGTGGAGACTGAAGTTAGGCCAGCTTGGC
ACTTGATGTAATTCTCCTTGGAATTTGCCCTTTTTGAGTTTGGATCTTGGTTCATTCTCAAGCCTCAGAC
AGTGGTTCAAAGTTTTTTTCTTCCATTTCAGGTGTCGTGAAAACTACGCCACCATGACCGAGTACAAGCC
CACGGTGCGCCTCGCCACCCGCGACGACGTCCCCAGGGCCGTACGCACCCTCGCCGCCGCGTTCGCCGAC
TACCCCGCCACGCGCCACACCGTCGATCCGGACCGCCACATCGAGCGGGTCACCGAGCTGCAAGAACTCT
TCCTCACGCGCGTCGGGCTCGACATCGGCAAGGTGTGGGTCGCGGACGACGGCGCCGCGGTGGCGGTCTG
GACCACGCCGGAGAGCGTCGAAGCGGGGGCGGTGTTCGCCGAGATCGGCCCGCGCATGGCCGAGTTGAGC
GGTTCCCGGCTGGCCGCGCAGCAACAGATGGAAGGCCTCCTGGCGCCGCACCGGCCCAAGGAGCCCGCGT
GGTTCCTGGCCACCGTCGGCGTCTCGCCCGACCACCAGGGCAAGGGTCTGGGCAGCGCCGTCGTGCTCCC
CGGAGTGGAGGCGGCCGAGCGCGCCGGGGTGCCCGCCTTCCTGGAGACCTCCGCGCCCCGCAACCTCCCC
TTCTACGAGCGGCTCGGCTTCACCGTCACCGCCGACGTCGAGGTGCCCGAAGGACCGCGCACCTGGTGCA
TGACCCGCAAGCCCGGTGCCTGATAACAACTCGAGTACCGGCTTAAGTGATAGATCGGAAGAGCGGTTCA
GCAGGAATGCCGAGACCGGTTTAAACTCAGTGTCCATAGCGACGCCGGCGCGATAAGCTATCTATAACAA
GAAAATATATATATAATAAGTTATCACGTAAGTAGAACATGAAATAACAATATAATTATCGTATGAGTTA
AATCTTAAAAGTCACGTAAAAGATAATCATGCGTCATTTTGACTCACGCGGTCGTTATAGTTCAAAATCA
GTGACACTTACCGCATTGACAAGCACGCCTCACGGGAGCTCCAAGCGGCGACTGAGATGTCCTAAATGCA
CAGCGACGGATTCGCGCTATTTAGAAAGAGAGAGCAATATTTCAAGAATGCATGCGTCAATTTTACGCAG
ACTATCTTTGTTGGGTTAAGAGCTCAAGCTTCTGAGATGCAGGTACATCCCACTGATGAGTCCCAAATAG
GACGAAACGCGCTTCGGTGCGTCTGGGATTCCACTGCTATCCACGCGGCCGCACGGCATTACGTTAGACG
TCTAGGCCACACCACCCTGAAGGCGCCTGCTCGCCTCTGATCTGTTGAAGCTAAGCAGGGTCGGTCCTGG
TTAGTACTTGGATGGGACTCCGCCTGGTAATAGCCGGTACCGTAGGCTTGCATGGTCATAGCTGTTTCCT
TGCGTATTGGGCGCTCTCCGCTTCCTCGCTCACTGACTCGCTGCGCTCGGTCGTTCGGGTAAAGCCTGGG
GTGCCTAATGAGCAAAAGGCCAGCAAAAGGCCAGGAACCGTAAAAAGGCCGCGTTGCTGGCGTTTTTCCA
TAGGCTCCGCCCCCCTGACGAGCATCACAAAAATCGACGCTCAAGTCAGAGGTGGCGAAACCCGACAGGA
CTATAAAGATACCAGGCGTTTCCCCCTGGAAGCTCCCTCGTGCGCTCTCCTGTTCCGACCCTGCCGCTTA
CCGGATACCTGTCCGCCTTTCTCCCTTCGGGAAGCGTGGCGCTTTCTCATAGCTCACGCTGTAGGTATCT
CAGTTCGGTGTAGGTCGTTCGCTCCAAGCTGGGCTGTGTGCACGAACCCCCCGTTCAGCCCGACCGCTGC
GCCTTATCCGGTAACTATCGTCTTGAGTCCAACCCGGTAAGACACGACTTATCGCCACTGGCAGCAGCCA
CTGGTAACAGGATTAGCAGAGCGAGGTATGTAGGCGGTGCTACAGAGTTCTTGAAGTGGTGGCCTAACTA
CGGCTACACTAGAAGAACAGTATTTGGTATCTGCGCTCTGCTGAAGCCAGTTACCTTCGGAAAAAGAGTT
GGTAGCTCTTGATCCGGCAAACAAACCACCGCTGGTAGCGGTGGTTTTTTTGTTTGCAAGCAGCAGATTA
CGCGCAGAAAAAAAGGATCTCAAGAAGATCCTTTGATCTTTTCTACGGGGTCTGACGCTCAGTGGAACGA
AAACTCACGTTAAGGGATTTTGGTCATGAGATTATCAAAAAGGATCTTCACCTAGATCCTTTTAAATTAA
AAATGAAGTTTTAAATCAATCTAAAGTATATATGAGTAAACTTGGTCTGACAGTTACCAATGCTTAATCA
GTGAGGCACCTATCTCAGCGATCTGTCTATTTCGTTCATCCATAGTTGCCTGACTCCCCGTCGTGTAGAT
AACTACGATACGGGAGGGCTTACCATCTGGCCCCAGTGCTGCAATGATACCGCGAGAACCACGCTCACCG
GCTCCAGATTTATCAGCAATAAACCAGCCAGCCGGAAGGGCCGAGCGCAGAAGTGGTCCTGCAACTTTAT
CCGCCTCCATCCAGTCTATTAATTGTTGCCGGGAAGCTAGAGTAAGTAGTTCGCCAGTTAATAGTTTGCG
CAACGTTGTTGCCATTGCTACAGGCATCGTGGTGTCACGCTCGTCGTTTGGTATGGCTTCATTCAGCTCC
GGTTCCCAACGATCAAGGCGAGTTACATGATCCCCCATGTTGTGCAAAAAAGCGGTTAGCTCCTTCGGTC
CTCCGATCGTTGTCAGAAGTAAGTTGGCCGCAGTGTTATCACTCATGGTTATGGCAGCACTGCATAATTC
TCTTACTGTCATGCCATCCGTAAGATGCTTTTCTGTGACTGGTGAGTACTCAACCAAGTCATTCTGAGAA
TAGTGTATGCGGCGACCGAGTTGCTCTTGCCCGGCGTCAATACGGGATAATACCGCGCCACATAGCAGAA
CTTTAAAAGTGCTCATCATTGGAAAACGTTCTTCGGGGCGAAAACTCTCAAGGATCTTACCGCTGTTGAG
ATCCAGTTCGATGTAACCCACTCGTGCACCCAACTGATCTTCAGCATCTTTTACTTTCACCAGCGTTTCT
GGGTGAGCAAAAACAGGAAGGCAAAATGCCGCAAAAAAGGGAATAAGGGCGACACGGAAATGTTGAATAC
TCATACTCTTCCTTTTTCAATATTATTGAAGCATTTATCAGGGTTATTGTCTCATGAGCGGATACATATT
TGAATGTATTTAGAAAAATAAACAAATAGGGGTTCCGCGCACATTTCCCCGAAAAGTGCCAC
